>Addgene plasmid #53764 | slc6a3 probe | depositor full sequence | sequence record 84011 | slc6a3 probe sequence 3639 bps
CTG
[124 nt withheld, positions 4-127]
C
[91 nt withheld, positions 129-219]
A
[49 nt withheld, positions 221-269]
CCTTTGACGTTGGAGTCCACGTTCTTT
[37 nt withheld, positions 297-333]
ACCCTATCTCGGTCTATTCTTTTGATTTATAAGGGATTTTGCCGATTTCGGCCTATTGGTTAAAAAATGA
GCTGATTTAACAAAAATTTAACGCGAATTTTAACAAAATATTAACGCTTACAATTTCCATTCGCCATTCA
GGCTGCGCAACTGTTGGGAAGGGCGATCGGTGCGGGCCTCTTCGCTATTACGCCAGCTGGCGAAAGGGGG
ATGTGCTGCAAGGCGATTAAGTTGGGTAACGCCAGGGTTTTCCCAGTCACGACGTTGTAAAACGACGGCC
AGTGAGCGCGCGTAATACGACTCACTATAGGGCGAATTGGGTACCGGGCCCCCCCTCGAGGTCGACGGTA
TCGATAAGCTTGATATCGAATTCTACATGGAGCTGGCGCTGGGTCAATATAACCGTGAAGGAGCCGCCGG
CGTCTGGAAGATCTGCCCCATATTCAAAGGCGTGGGCTTCACGGTGATCCTGATCTCGCTGTATGTGGGC
TTCTACTACAACGTGATCATCGCCTGGGCTCTGTTTTACCTGTTCTCCTCCTTCTCCGGGGAGCTGCCCT
GGATCCACTGCAACAACACCTGGAACAGCCCAAACTGCTCCGACCTCAACGCCACGCTGCTCAACGACAC
GTACAAGACCACGCCCGCGCTCGAGTACTTCGAGCGGGGTGTTCTGCATGTTCATGAAAGCTCTGGTATT
GATGATCTGGGTGCGCCGCGCTGGCAGCTGACCGCCTGTCTGGCCGTGGTCATCGTGGTCCTCTACTTCA
GCCTCTGGAAAGGAGTGAAGACGTCTGGGAAGGTGGTGTGGATCACTGCCACGATGCCGTATGTGGTCCT
GACCGTGCTGCTCCTGCGTGGCGTCACTCTGCCTGGAGCCATCGACGGCATTAAAGCTTACCTGAGTGTG
GACTTCCTGCGCCTGTATGATGCTCAGGTCTGGATCGAGGCCGCCACGCAGATCTGCTTTTCTCTGGGAG
TCGGGTTTGGTGTGCTAATCGCCTTCTCCAGCTACAACAAATTCAGCAACAACTGCTACAGAGACGAATT
CCTGCAGCCCGGGGGATCCACTAGTTCTAGAGCGGCCGCCACCGCGGTGGAGCTCCAGCTTTTGTTCCCT
TTAGTGAGGGTTAATTGCGCGCTTGGCGTAATCATGGTCATAGCTGTTTCCTGTGTGAAATTGTTATCCG
CTCACAATTCCACACAACATACGAGCCGGAAGCATAAAGTGTAAAGCCTGGGGTGCCTAATGAGTGAGCT
AACTCACATTAATTGCGTTGCGCTCACTGCCCGCTTTCCAGTCGGGAAACCTGTCGTGCCAGCTGCATTA
ATGAATCGGCCAACGCGCGGGGAGAGGCGGTTTGCGTATTGGGCGCTCTTCCGCTTCCTCGCTCACTGAC
TCGCTGCGCTCGGTCGTTCGGCTGCGGCGAGCGGTATCAGCTCACTCAAAGGCGGTAATACGGTTATCCA
CAGAATCAGGGGATAACGCAGGAAAGAACATGTGAGCAAAAGGCCAGCAAAAGGCCAGGAACCGTAAAAA
GGCCGCGTTGCTGGCGTTTTTCCATAGGCTCCGCCCCCCTGACGAGCATCACAAAAATCGACGCTCAAGT
CAGAGGTGGCGAAACCCGACAGGACTATAAAGATACCAGGCGTTTCCCCCTGGAAGCTCCCTCGTGCGCT
CTCCTGTTCCGACCCTGCCGCTTACCGGATACCTGTCCGCCTTTCTCCCTTCGGGAAGCGTGGCGCTTTC
TCATAGCTCACGCTGTAGGTATCTCAGTTCGGTGTAGGTCGTTCGCTCCAAGCTGGGCTGTGTGCACGAA
CCCCCCGTTCAGCCCGACCGCTGCGCCTTATCCGGTAACTATCGTCTTGAGTCCAACCCGGTAAGACACG
ACTTATCGCCACTGGCAGCAGCCACTGGTAACAGGATTAGCAGAGCGAGGTATGTAGGCGGTGCTACAGA
GTTCTTGAAGTGGTGGCCTAACTACGGCTACACTAGAAGGACAGTATTTGGTATCTGCGCTCTGCTGAAG
CCAGTTACCTTCGGAAAAAGAGTTGGTAGCTCTTGATCCGGCAAACAAACCACCGCTGGTAGCGGTGGTT
TTTTTGTTTGCAAGCAGCAGATTACGCGCAGAAAAAAAGGATCTCAAGAAGATCCTTTGATCTTTTCTAC
GGGGTCTGACGCTCAGTGGAACGAAAACTCACGTTAAGGGATTTTGGTCATGAGATTATCAAAAAGGATC
TTCACCTAGATCCTTTTAAATTAAAAATGAAGTTTTAAATCAATCTAAAGTATATATGAGTAAACTTGGT
CTGACAGTTACCAATGCTTAATCAGTGAGGCACCTATCTCAGCGATCTGTCTATTTCGTTCATCCATAGT
TGCCTGACTCCCCGTCGTGTAGATAACTACGATACGGGAGGGCTTACCATCTGGCCCCAGTGCTGCAATG
ATACCGCGAGACCCACGCTCACCGGCTCCAGATTTATCAGCAATAAACCAGCCAGCCGGAAGGGCCGAGC
GCAGAAGTGGTCCTGCAACTTTATCCGCCTCCATCCAGTCTATTAATTGTTGCCGGGAAGCTAGAGTAAG
TAGTTCGCCAGTTAATAGTTTGCGCAACGTTGTTGCCATTGCTACAGGCATCGTGGTGTCACGCTCGTCG
TTTGGTATGGCTTCATTCAGCTCCGGTTCCCAACGATCAAGGCGAGTTACATGATCCCCCATGTTGTGCA
AAAAAGCGGTTAGCTCCTTCGGTCCTCCGATCGTTGTCAGAAGTAAGTTGGCCGCAGTGTTATCACTCAT
GGTTATGGCAGCACTGCATAATTCTCTTACTGTCATGCCATCCGTAAGATGCTTTTCTGTGACTGGTGAG
TACTCAACCAAGTCATTCTGAGAATAGTGTATGCGGCGACCGAGTTGCTCTTGCCCGGCGTCAATACGGG
ATAATACCGCGCCACATAGCAGAACTTTAAAAGTGCTCATCATTGGAAAACGTTCTTCGGGGCGAAAACT
CTCAAGGATCTTACCGCTGTTGAGATCCAGTTCGATGTAACCCACTCGTGCACCCAACTGATCTTCAGCA
TCTTTTACTTTCACCAGCGTTTCTGGGTGAGCAAAAACAGGAAGGCAAAATGCCGCAAAAAAGGGAATAA
GGGCGACACGGAAATGTTGAATACTCATACTCTTCCTTTTTCAATATTATTGAAGCATTTATCAGGGTTA
TTGTCTCATGAGCGGATACATATTTGAATGTATTTAGAAAAATAAACAAATAGGGGTTCCGCGCACATTT
CCCCGAAAAGTGCCAC
Features (pLannotate 1.2.2; 14 found; start..end, strand, type, name):
      4..432     +  rep_origin     f1 ori (sequence partly withheld): f1 bacteriophage origin of replication; arrow indicates direction of (+) strand synthesis
    463..618     -  CDS            lacZα (fragment): LacZα fragment of β-galactosidase; lacZ fragment
    626..644     +  promoter       T7 promoter: promoter for bacteriophage T7 RNA polymerase
    653..706     -  misc_feature   MCS (fragment): pBluescript multiple cloning site
    704..1378    +  CDS            SLC6A3 (fragment): SC6A3_HUMAN - Also known as DAT1. Experimental evidence at protein level: Swiss-Prot protein existence level 1. Amine transporter (PubMed:1406597, PubMed:8302271, PubMed:15505207). Terminates the action of dopamine by its high affinity sodium-dependent reuptake into presynaptic terminals (By similarity). Regulator of light-dependent retinal hyaloid vessel regression, downstream of OPN5 signaling (By similarity). From Homo sapiens (Human).
   1378..1438    -  misc_feature   MCS (fragment): pBluescript multiple cloning site
   1451..1469    -  promoter       T3 promoter: promoter for bacteriophage T3 RNA polymerase
   1514..1530    -  protein_bind   lac operator: The lac repressor binds to the lac operator to inhibit transcription in E. coli. This inhibition can be relieved by adding lactose or isopropyl-β-D-thiogalactopyranoside (IPTG). lac repressor encoded by lacI
   1538..1568    -  promoter       lac promoter: promoter for the E. coli lac operon
   1583..1604    -  protein_bind   CAP binding site: CAP binding activates transcription in the presence of cAMP. E. coli catabolite activator protein
   1617..1709    -  CDS            lacI (fragment): lac repressor; lacI; The lac repressor binds to the lac operator to inhibit transcription in E. coli. This inhibition can be relieved by adding lactose or isopropyl-β-D-thiogalactopyranoside (IPTG).
   1892..2480    -  rep_origin     ori: high-copy-number ColE1/pMB1/pBR322/pUC origin of replication
   2651..3511    -  CDS            AmpR: β-lactamase; bla; confers resistance to ampicillin, carbenicillin, and related antibiotics
   3512..3616    -  promoter       AmpR promoter: bla
