[The description below was written by a language model from this plasmid's Addgene catalogue record and pLannotate feature annotations shown in this document.]
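Description:
slc6a3 probe is a pBluescript-type (pBS) cloning and in vitro transcription plasmid carrying a partial cDNA of the zebrafish (D. rerio) dopamine transporter gene slc6a3, also called DAT. It is maintained in E. coli at high copy number through a ColE1/pUC-type origin and is selected with ampicillin via the β-lactamase gene and its own promoter. The backbone also retains an f1 phage origin and the usual lacZα region with the lac promoter, operator and CAP site, into whose multiple cloning site the insert was placed.

The insert sits between remnants of the pBluescript polylinker and is flanked by opposing bacteriophage promoters. T7 lies upstream, reading in the same direction as the annotated coding fragment, and T3 lies downstream, reading in the opposite direction. This arrangement allows run-off transcription of either strand, so T3 would be expected to yield the antisense cRNA that detects the transcript and T7 the sense control, although the record does not state which polymerase was used. The automated annotation labels the insert by homology to human SLC6A3, whereas the catalogue entry specifies a zebrafish origin. The annotated homology block spans roughly 675 nt, while the catalogue sizes imply an insert of about 1.4 kb, a discrepancy the record does not resolve.

According to the depositor, the clone gives probes that work well for Northern blotting and RNA in situ hybridisation. It carries two missense changes (S38F and P78L) that make it unsuitable for RNase protection assays. It contains only part of the open reading frame, so it should not be used for over-expression.
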