Addgene plasmid #53764: slc6a3 probe
Purpose: cRNA probe to detect the slc6a3 transcript
Depositing lab: Edward Burton. Depositing organization: University of Pittsburgh (University, School of Medicine, and Cancer Institute). Publication: Cis-acting elements responsible for dopaminergic neuron-specific expression of zebrafish slc6a3 (dopamine transporter) in vivo are located remote from the transcriptional start site. Bai Q, Burton EA. Neuroscience. 2009 Dec 15;164(3):1138-51. doi: 10.1016/j.neuroscience.2009.09.014. Epub 2009 Sep 12. PubMed 19755139.
Backbone
  Vector backbone: pBS
  Backbone size w/o insert (bp): 2259
  Total vector size (bp): 3639
Growth in bacteria
  Bacterial resistance: Ampicillin, 100 μg/mL
  Growth temperature: 37°C
  Growth strain: DH5alpha
  Copy number: High Copy
Gene/Insert
  Gene/Insert name: DAT
  gRNA/shRNA sequence: 1380
  Species: D. rerio (zebrafish)
Terms and licenses: Academic/Nonprofit Terms; Industry Terms: Not Available to Industry
Depositor comments: The insert contains S38F mutations P78L, they are not believed to effect the function of the plasmid. The clone has been successfully used for making a probe that works well for Northern and RNA ISH (Bai 2009, https://www.ncbi.nlm.nih.gov/pubmed/19755139) but it cannot be used for RNase protection because of the mutations. The clone only contains part of the ORF of DAT and should not be used for over-expression experiments.
How to cite: slc6a3 probe was a gift from Edward Burton (Addgene plasmid # 53764 ; http://n2t.net/addgene:53764 ; RRID:Addgene_53764)
