>Addgene plasmid #53764 | slc6a3 probe | addgene partial sequence | sequence record 89513 | M13pUC-Fwd 5'-CCCAGTCACGACGTTGTAAAACG-3'
CGACTCACTATAGGGCGAATTGGGTACCGGGCCCCCCCTCGAGGTCGACGGTATCGATAAGCTTGATATC
GAATTCTACATGGAGCTGGCGCTGGGTCAATATAACCGTGAAGGAGCCGCCGGCGTCTGGAAGATCTGCC
CCATATTCAAAGGCGTGGGCTTCACGGTGATCCTGATCTCGCTGTATGTGGGCTTCTACTACAACGTGAT
CATCGCCTGGGCTCTGTTTTACCTGTTCTCCTCCTTCTCCGGGGAGCTGCCCTGGATCCACTGCAACAAC
ACCTGGAACAGCCCAAACTGCTCCGACCTCAACGCCACGCTGCTCAACGACACGTACAAGACCACGCCCG
CGCTCGAGTACTTCGAGCGGGGTGTTCTGCATGTTCATGAAAGCTCTGGTATTGATGATCTGGGTGCGCC
GCGCTGGCAGCTGACCGCCTGTCTGGCCGTGGTCATCGTGGTCCTCTACTTCAGCCTCTGGAAAGGAGTG
AAGACGTCTGGGAAGGTGGTGTGGATCACTGCCACGATGCCGTATGTGGTCCTGACCGTGCTGCTCCTGC
GTGGCGTCACTCTGCCTGGAGCCATCGACGGCATTAAAGCTTACCTGAGTGTGGACTTCCTGCGCCTGTA
TGATGCTCAGGTCTGGATCGAGGCCGCCACGCAGATCTGCTTTTCTCTGGGAGTCGGGTTTGGTGTGCTA
ATCGCCTTCTCCAGCTACAACAAATTCAGCAACAACTGCTACAGAGACGAATTCCTGCAGCCCGGGGGAT
CCACTAGTTCTAGAGCGGCCGCCACCGCGGTGGAGCTCCAGCTTTTGTTCCCTTTAGTGAGGGTTAATTG
CGCGCTTGGCGTAATCATGGTCATAGCTGTTTCCTGTGTGAAATTGTTATCCGCTCACAATTCCACACAA
CATACGAGCCGGAAGCATAAAGTGTAAAGCCTGGGGTGCCTAATGAGTGAGCTAACTCACATTAATTGCG
TTGCGCTCACTGCCCGCTTTCCAGTCGGGAAAC
