>Addgene plasmid #53764 | slc6a3 probe | addgene partial sequence | sequence record 89514 | M13pUC-Rev 5'-AGCGGATAACAATTTCACACAGG-3'
ATTACGCCAAGCGCGCAATTAACCCTCACTAAAGGGAACAAAAGCTGGAGCTCCACCGCGGTGGCGGCCG
CTCTAGAACTAGTGGATCCCCCGGGCTGCAGGAATTCGTCTCTGTAGCAGTTGTTGCTGAATTTGTTGTA
GCTGGAGAAGGCGATTAGCACACCAAACCCGACTCCCAGAGAAAAGCAGATCTGCGTGGCGGCCTCGATC
CAGACCTGAGCATCATACAGGCGCAGGAAGTCCACACTCAGGTAAGCTTTAATGCCGTCGATGGCTCCAG
GCAGAGTGACGCCACGCAGGAGCAGCACGGTCAGGACCACATACGGCATCGTGGCAGTGATCCACACCAC
CTTCCCAGACGTCTTCACTCCTTTCCAGAGGCTGAAGTAGAGGACCACGATGACCACGGCCAGACAGGCG
GTCAGCTGCCAGCGCGGCGCACCCAGATCATCAATACCAGAGCTTTCATGAACATGCAGAACACCCCGCT
CGAAGTACTCGAGCGCGGGCGTGGTCTTGTACGTGTCGTTGAGCAGCGTGGCGTTGAGGTCGGAGCAGTT
TGGGCTGTTCCAGGTGTTGTTGCAGTGGATCCAGGGCAGCTCCCCGGAGAAGGAGGAGAACAGGTAAAAC
AGAGCCCAGGCGATGATCACGTTGTAGTAGAAGCCCACATACAGCGAGATCAGGATCACCGTGAAGCCCA
CGCCTTTGAATATGGGGCAGATCTTCCAGACGCCGGCGGCTCCTTCACGGTTATATTGACCCAGCGCCAG
CTCCATGTAGAATTCGATATCAAGCTTATCGATACCGTCGACCTCGAGGGGGGGCCCGGTACCCAATTCG
CCCTATAGTGAGTCGTATTACGCGCGCTCACTGGCCGTCGTTTTACAACGTCGTGACTGGGAAAACCCTG
GCGTTACCCAACTTAATCGCCTTGCAGCACATCCCCCTTTCGCCAGCTGGCGTAATAGCGAA
